>Addgene plasmid #197851 | pJMC-4T-Empty | addgene full sequence | sequence record 390288 | Addgene NGS Result
GTCAGTGAGCGAGGAAGCGGAAGAGCGCCCACCTGCTTTTCCCAGGCGCGCCGGAGAGATCGCGCACGCC
CGCTGAGCTCAGTGTTTTGCAGGTGTGATGAAAAGCCTTAGGGTCAGGTGGCACTTTTCGGGGAAATGTG
CGATGAACCCCTATTTGTTTATTTTTCTAAATACATTCAAATATGTATCCGCTAATGAGACAATAACCCT
GATAAATGCTTCAATTATATTGAAAAAGGAAGAGTATGAGTATCCAACATTTCCGTGTCGCCCTTATTCC
CTTTTTTGCGGCCTTCTGCCTTCCTGTTTTTGCTCACCCAGAAACGCTGGTGAAAGTAAAAGATGCTGAA
GATCAGTTGGGTGCCCGAGTGGGTTACATTGAACTGGATCTCAACAGCGGCAAAATCTTAGAGAGTTTTC
GCCCCGAAGAACGCTTCCCAATGATGAGCACTTTCAAAGTTCTGCTATGTGGCGCGGTGTTATCCCGTAT
TGATGCTGGGCAAGAGCAACTCGGTCGCCGCATACACTATTCTCAGAATGACTTGGTTGAGTATTCACCA
GTCACAGAAAAGCATCTTACGGATGGCATGACAGTAAGAGAATTATGTAGTGCTGCCATAACCATGAGTG
ATAACACTGCGGCCAACTTACTTCTGACAACGATTGGAGGACCGAAGGAGCTAACCGCTTTTTTGCACAA
CATGGGGGATCATGTAACTCGCCTTGATCGTTGGGAACCGGAGCTGAATGAAGCCATACCAAACGACGAG
CGTGACACCACGATGCCTGTAGCAATGGCAACAACTCTCCGCAAACTATTAACTGGCGAACTACTTACTC
TTGCTTCACGCCAGCAACTCATTGACTGGATGGAGGCGGACAAAGTTGCAGGACCACTTCTGCGCTCGGC
ACTTCCGGCTGGCTGGTTTATTGCTGATAAATCTGGAGCCGGTGAGCGTGGCTCTCGCGGTATCATTGCA
GCACTGGGGCCAGATGGTAAGCCCTCCCGTATCGTAGTTATCTACACGACGGGGAGTCAGGCAACTATGG
ATGAACGAAATAGACAGATCGCTGAGATAGGTGCCTCACTGATTAAGCATTGGTAACTGTCAGACGAAGG
GAAATAAATAGTAGCCCGCCTGATGTGCGGGCTTTTTTTTGGTGGTGGTTACCAGTGTCGCTTAGCTACC
GTAGGTCCTCTTAGGCGGTCCGATTAGCGACATAGTCATCAATGCCTTGACGGCAAAATCCCTTAACGTG
AGTTTTCGTTCCACTGAGCGTCAGACCCCGTAGAAAAGATCAAAGGATCTTCTTGAGATCCTTTTTTTCT
GCGCGTAATCTGCTGCTTGCAAACAAAAAAACCACCGCTACCAGCGGTGGTTTGTTTGCCGGATCAAGAG
CTACTAACTCTTTTTCCGAAGGTAACTGGCTTCAGCAGAGCGCAGATACCAAATACTGTTCTTCTAGTGT
AGCCGTAGTTAGGCCACCACTTCAAGAACTCTGTAGCACCGCCTACATACCTCGCTCTGCTAATCCTGTT
ACCAGTGGCTGCTGCCAGTGGCGATAAGTCGTGTCTTACCGGGTTGGACTAAAGACGATAGTTACCGGAT
AAGGCGCAGCGGTCGGGCTGAACGGGGGGTTCGTGCTCACAGCCCAGCTTGGAGCGAACGACCTACACCG
AACTGAGATACCTACAGCGTGAGCTATGAGAAAGCGCCACGCTTCCCGAAGGGAGAAAGGCGGACAGGTA
TCCGGTAAGCGGCAGGGTCGGAACAGGAGAGCGCACGAGGGAGCTTCCAGGGGGAAACGCCTGGTATCTT
TATAGTCCTGTCGGGTTTCGCCACCTCTGACTTGAGCGTCGATTTTTGTGATGCTCGTCAGGGGGGCGGA
GCCTATGGAAAAACGCCAGCAACGCGGCCTTTTTACGGTTCCTGGCCTTTTGCTGGCCTTTTGCTCACAT
GTTCTTTCCTGCGTTATCCCCTGATTCTGTGGATAACCGTATTACCGCCTTTGAGTGAGCTGATACCGCT
CGCCGCAGCCGAACGACCGAGCGCAGCGA
Features (pLannotate 1.2.2; 4 found; start..end, strand, type, name):
      1..23      +  rep_origin     RSF ori (fragment): Plasmids containing the RSF 1030 origin of replication can be propagated in E. coli cells that contain additional plasmids with compatible origins.
    145..245     +  promoter       AmpR promoter: bla
    246..1106    +  CDS            AmpR: β-lactamase; bla; confers resistance to ampicillin, carbenicillin, and related antibiotics
   1313..1901    +  rep_origin     ori: high-copy-number ColE1/pMB1/pBR322/pUC origin of replication
