[The description below was written by a language model from this plasmid's Addgene catalogue record and pLannotate feature annotations shown in this document.]
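Description:
pJMC-4T-Empty is a small (about 2.1 kb) empty backbone plasmid from a modular vector toolkit and parts library developed for plant genome engineering. The record designates it as the empty version of the "Level 1 module 4T" vector, meaning it holds one position in a hierarchical assembly scheme without contributing a functional expression cassette. In toolkits of this kind, such empty modules usually serve either as a recipient into which a user's own parts are cloned or as a placeholder that fills a slot when modules are combined into a higher-level construct. The record does not spell out which of these roles applies, nor does it describe the cloning sites or assembly chemistry. The backbone name and vector type are listed as unspecified, and the backbone is described as self-made.

The annotated features are almost entirely bacterial maintenance elements. A high-copy ColE1/pMB1/pUC-type origin of replication supports propagation in E. coli, consistent with the high copy number listed. A bla gene encoding β-lactamase, driven by its native AmpR promoter, provides ampicillin selection. The annotation also flags a very short fragment matching the RSF 1030 origin at the start of the sequence. At only about two dozen bases, this is unlikely to represent a functional second origin.

No insert, plant promoter, terminator, reporter, T-DNA border or plant selectable marker is annotated, which fits the entry's statement that there is no gene or insert. The few hundred bases left unannotated presumably contain the assembly junctions that define the module's position, but the feature table does not identify them.
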