Addgene plasmid #197851: pJMC-4T-Empty
Purpose: (Empty Backbone) Level 1 module 4T empty
Depositing lab: Daniel Voytas. Depositing organization: University of Minnesota. Publication: An extensible vector toolkit and parts library for advanced engineering of plant genomes. Chamness JC, Kumar J, Cruz AJ, Rhuby E, Holum MJ, Cody JP, Tibebu R, Gamo ME, Starker CG, Zhang F, Voytas DF. Plant Genome. 2023 Mar 9:e20312. doi: 10.1002/tpg2.20312. PubMed 36896468.
Backbone
  Vector backbone: Unspecified
  Backbone manufacturer: Self-made
  Vector type: Unspecified
Growth in bacteria
  Bacterial resistance: Ampicillin, 100 μg/mL
  Growth temperature: 37°C
  Growth strain: DH5alpha
  Copy number: High Copy
Gene/Insert
  Gene/Insert name: None
Terms and licenses: Academic/Nonprofit Terms; Industry Terms: Not Available to Industry
Depositor comments: Please visit https://www.biorxiv.org/content/10.1101/2022.10.15.511792v1 for bioRxiv preprint.
How to cite: pJMC-4T-Empty was a gift from Daniel Voytas (Addgene plasmid # 197851 ; http://n2t.net/addgene:197851 ; RRID:Addgene_197851)
